Addgene plasmid #12360: pBD-0037
Depositing lab: Axel Brunger. Depositing organization: Stanford University. Publication: Central pore residues mediate the p97/VCP activity required for ERAD. DeLaBarre B, Christianson JC, Kopito RR, Brunger AT. Mol Cell. 2006 May 19. 22(4):451-62. 10.1016/j.molcel.2006.03.036 PubMed 16713576.
Backbone
  Vector backbone: pET-28a
  Backbone size w/o insert (bp): 5400
  Vector type: Bacterial Expression
Growth in bacteria
  Bacterial resistance: Kanamycin, 50 μg/mL
  Growth temperature: 37°C
  Growth strain: DH5alpha
  Copy number: High Copy
Gene/Insert
  Gene/Insert name: VCP W551A F552A (alt name: p97)
  Species: M. musculus (mouse)
  Insert size (bp): 2400
  Mutation: W551A F552A
  Entrez Gene: Vcp
  Tag / fusion protein: His6 (N terminal on backbone)
  Cloning method: Restriction Enzyme; 5′ cloning site NdeI (unknown if destroyed); 3′ cloning site BamH1 (unknown if destroyed)
  Sequencing primers: 5′ T7
Resource information
  A portion of this plasmid was derived from a plasmid made by: Graham Warren at Yale, circa 2000
Terms and licenses: Academic/Nonprofit Terms; Industry Terms: Not Available to Industry
How to cite: pBD-0037 was a gift from Axel Brunger (Addgene plasmid # 12360 ; http://n2t.net/addgene:12360 ; RRID:Addgene_12360)
