[The description below was written by a language model from this plasmid's Addgene catalogue record.]
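Description:
pBD-0037 is a bacterial expression plasmid built on the pET-28a backbone (about 5.4 kb) carrying a roughly 2.4 kb insert encoding mouse VCP, also known as p97, with the double substitution W551A F552A. The coding sequence was placed between the NdeI and BamHI sites of the vector, which puts it in frame with the backbone-encoded N-terminal His6 tag; the record does not say whether these sites survived cloning. The plasmid is selected with kanamycin, is listed as high copy, and is maintained in a standard cloning strain (DH5alpha). No feature table accompanies the record, so the regulatory elements are not itemised. However, pET-28a vectors generally drive expression from a T7 promoter under lac operator control, which requires a host that supplies T7 RNA polymerase, and the listing of a T7 primer for 5′ sequencing is consistent with this arrangement.

The payload is a mutant form of the AAA+ ATPase p97/VCP in which two adjacent aromatic residues are replaced by alanine. The associated publication concerns central pore residues that mediate the p97/VCP activity required for ER-associated degradation (ERAD), which suggests that this construct was made to test the contribution of these positions to that function. The His6 tag allows recombinant protein to be purified by immobilised metal affinity chromatography, making the plasmid suited to producing the mutant protein in E. coli for biochemical or structural comparison with the wild-type protein. The record notes that part of the plasmid derives from an earlier construct made in another laboratory.
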