>Addgene plasmid #12360 | pBD-0037 | addgene partial sequence | sequence record 36618 | T7 5'-TAATACGACTCACTATAGGG-3'
GNGAATTCCCTCTANAATATTTTGTTTAACTTTAAGAAGGAGATATACCATGGGCAGCAGCCATCATCAT
CATCATCACAGCAGCGGCCTGGTGCCGCGCGGCAGCCATATGGCCTCTGGAGCCGATTCAAAAGGTGATG
ATTTATCAACAGCCATTCTCAAACAGAAGAACCGACCCAATCGGTTAATTGTTGATGAAGCCATCAATGA
AGATAACAGCGTGGTGTCCTTGTCCCAGCCCAAGATGGATGAACTGCAGTTGTTCCGAGGTGACACGGTG
TTGCTAAAAGGAAAGAAAAGACGGGAAGCTGTATGCATTGTTCTTTCTGATGACACGTGTTCTGATGAGA
AGATTCGAATGAATAGAGTTGTTCGGAATAACCTCCGAGTTCGCCTAGGAGATGTCATCAGCATCCAGCC
ATGCCCTGATGTAAAGTATGGCAAACGTATCCACGTTCTACCCATCGATGACACAGTGGAAGGCATCACT
GGCAATCTCTTTGAGGTATACCTTAAGCCGTACTTCCTGGAAGCTTATCGGCCCATCCGTAAAGGAGATA
TTTTTCTTGTCCGGGGTGGGATGCGTGCTGTGGAGTTCAAAGTTGTAGAGACAGATCCCAGCCCTTACTG
TATTGTTGCTCCAGACACAGTGATCCACTGTGAGGGGGAGCCAATCAAACGAGAGGATGAGGAGGAATCC
TTGAATGAAGTAGGCTATGATGACGTCGGTGGTTGCAGGAAGCAGCTAGCTCAGATAAAGGAGATGGTGG
AGCTGCCACTGAGACATCCTGCGCTCTTCAAGGCGATTGGTGTAAAGCCTCCTCGGGGAATCTTGTTGTA
TGGGCCTCCTGGGACAGGGAAGACCCTGATTGCTCGAGCTGTGGCAAATGAAACTGGAGCCTTCTTCTTT
CTGATCAATGGTCCTGAAATCATGAGCAAATTGGCTGGTGAGTCTGAGAGCACCTNCGTAAGCT
