>Addgene plasmid #12360 | pBD-0037 | addgene partial sequence | sequence record 38787 | pBRrevBam 5'-GGTGATGTCGGCGATATAGG-3'
CCGGCCACGATGCGTCCGGCGTAGAGGATCGAGATCTCGATCCCGCGAAATTAATACGACTCACTATAGG
GGAATTGTGAGCGGATAACAATTCCCCTCTAGAAATAATTTTGTTTAACTTTAAGAAGGAGATATACCAT
GGGCAGCAGCCATCATCATCATCATCACAGCAGCGGCCTGGTGCCGCGCGGCAGCCATATGGCCTCTGGA
GCCGATTCAAAAGGTGATGATTTATCAACAGCCATTCTCAAACAGAAGAACCGACCCAATCGGTTAATTG
TTGATGAAGCCATCAATGAAGATAACAGCGTGGTGTCCTTGTCCCAGCCCAAGATGGATGAACTGCAGTT
GTTCCGAGGTGACACGGTGTTGCTAAAAGGAAAGAAAAGACGGGAAGCTGTATGCATTGTTCTTTCTGAT
GACACGTGTTCTGATGAGAAGATTCGAATGAATAGAGTTGTTCGGAATAACCTCCGAGTTCGCCTAGGAG
ATGTCATCAGCATCCAGCCATGCCCTGATGTAAAGTATGGCAAACGTATCCACGTTCTACCCATCGATGA
CACAGTGGAAGGCATCACTGGCAATCTCTTTGAGGTATACCTTAAGCCGTACTTCCTGGAAGCTTATCGG
CCCATCCGTAAAGGAGATATTTTTCTTGTCCGGGGTGGGATGCGTGCTGTGGAGTTCAAAGTTGTAGAGA
CAGATCCCAGCCCTTACTGTATTGTTGCTCCAGACACAGTGATCCACTGTGAGGGGGAGCCAATCAAACG
AGAGGATGAGGAGGAATCCTTGAATGAAGTAGGCTATGATGACGTCGGTGGTTGCAGGAAGCAGCTAGCT
CAGATAAAGGAGATGGTGGAGCTGCCACTGAGACATCCTGCGC
