>Addgene plasmid #12360 | pBD-0037 | addgene partial sequence | sequence record 39657 | mVCP-F 5'-CATCAGCACTTCGGGAAACT-3'
AGATATTGGAGGCCTGGAGGATGTCAAACGTGAGCTTCAGGAGTTGGTTCAGTACCCCGTGGAACATCCA
GACAAATTCCTCAAATTTGGCATGACTCCCTCCAAAGGTGTTCTTTTCTATGGACCTCCTGGCTGTGGGA
AAACCTTACTGGCTAAAGCCATTGCTAATGAATGCCAGGCCAACTTCATCTCCATCAAGGGTCCTGAGCT
GCTTACCATGGCGGCTGGGGAATCTGAGGCCAATGTCCGGGAAATTTTTGACAAGGCACGGCAAGCTGCC
CCCTGTGTACTCTTCTTTGATGAGTTAGATTCAATTGCCAAGGCTCGTGGTGGTAATATTGGAGATGGTG
GTGGAGCTGCTGACCGAGTCATCAATCAGATCTTGACAGAAATGGATGGCATGTCTACAAAAAAGAATGT
GTTTATCATTGGAGCTACCAACAGGCCTGACATCATTGATCCTGCTATCCTAAGACCTGGCCGTCTAGAT
CAGCTCATTTATATCCCACTTCCTGATGAGAAGTCCCGTGTTGCCATCCTAAAAGCCAATCTGCGAAAGT
CCCCAGTTGCCAAGGATGTGGATTTGGAGTTCCTGGCTAA
